>Addgene plasmid #111823 | pCRISPR_eGFP_369 | addgene full sequence | sequence record 217476 | Addgene NGS Result
GCCTTTTGCTGGCCTTTTGCTCACATGTTCTTTCCTGCGTTATCCCCTGATTCTGTGGATAACCGTATTA
CCGCCTTTGAGTGAGCTGATACCGCTCGCCGCAGCCGAACGACCGAGCGCAGCGAGTCAGTGAGCGAGGA
AGCGGAAGAGCGCCCAATACGCAAACCGCCTCTCCCCGCGCGTTGGCCGATTCATTAATGCAGCTGGCAC
GACAGGTTTCCCGACTGGAAAGCGGGCAGTGAGCGCAACGCAATTAATGTGAGTTAGCTCACTCATTAGG
CACCCCAGGCTTTACACTTTATGCTTCCGGCTCGTATGTTGTGTGGAATTGTGAGCGGATAACAATTTCA
CACAGGAAACAGCTATGACATGATTACGAATTGCAACGATTTAGGTGACACTATAGAAGAGAAGGAATTA
ATACGACTCACTATAGGGAGAGAGAGAGAATTACCCTCACTAAAGGGAGGAGAAGCATGAATTCCCCAGT
GGAAAGACGCGCAGGCAAAACGCACCACGTGACGGAGCGTGACCGCGCGCCGAGCGCGCGCCAAGGTCGG
GCAGGAAGAGGGCCTATTTCCCATGATTCCTTCATATTTGCATATACGATACAAGGCTGTTAGAGAGATA
ATTAGAATTAATTTGACTGTAAACACAAAGATATTAGTACAAAATACGTGACGTAGAAAGTAATAATTTC
TTGGGTAGTTTGCAGTTTTAAAATTATGTTTTAAAATGGACTATCATATGCTTACCGTAACTTGAAAGTA
TTTCGATTTCTTGGGTTTATATATCTTGTGGAAAGGACGAGGATCTCGATGCCCTTCAGCTCGATGGTTT
TAGAGCTAGAAATAGCAAGTTAAAATAAGGCTAGTCCGTTATCAACTTGAAAAAGTGGCACCGAGTCGGT
GCTTTTTTCTAGACACAATTGCATGAAGAATCTGCTTAGGGTTAGGCGTTTTGCGCTGCTTCGCGATGTA
CGGGCCAGATATACGCGTTGACATTGATTATTGACTAGTTATTAATAGTAATCAATTACGGGGTCATTAG
TTCATAGCCCATATATGGAGTTCCGCGTTACATAACTTACGGTAAATGGCCCGCCTGGCTGACCGCCCAA
CGACCCCCGCCCATTGACGTCAATAATGACGTATGTTCCCATAGTAACGCCAATAGGGACTTTCCATTGA
CGTCAATGGGTGGAGTATTTACGGTAAACTGCCCACTTGGCAGTACATCAAGTGTATCATATGCCAAGTA
CGCCCCCTATTGACGTCAATGACGGTAAATGGCCCGCCTGGCATTATGCCCAGTACATGACCTTATGGGA
CTTTCCTACTTGGCAGTACATCTACGTATTAGTCATCGCTATTACCATGGTGATGCGGTTTTGGCAGTAC
ATCAATGGGCGTGGATAGCGGTTTGACTCACGGGGATTTCCAAGTCTCCACCCCATTGACGTCAATGGGA
GTTTGTTTTGGCACCAAAATCAACGGGACTTTCCAAAATGTCGTAACAACTCCGCCCCATTGACGCAAAT
GGGCGGTAGGCGTGTACGGTGGGAGGTCTATATAAGCAGAGCTCTCTGGCTAACTAGAGAACCCACTGCT
TACTGGCTTATCGAAATTAATACGACTCACTATAGGGAGACCCAAGCTTGCCACCATGGACAAGAAGTAC
AGCATCGGCCTGGACATCGGTACCAACAGCGTGGGCTGGGCCGTGATCACCGACGAGTACAAGGTGCCCA
GCAAGAAGTTCAAGGTGCTGGGCAACACCGACCGCCACAGCATCAAGAAGAACCTGATCGGCGCCCTGCT
GTTCGACAGCGGCGAGACCGCCGAGGCCACCCGCCTGAAGCGCACCGCCCGCCGCCGCTACACCCGCCGC
AAGAACCGCATCTGCTACCTGCAGGAGATCTTCAGCAACGAGATGGCCAAGGTGGACGACAGCTTCTTCC
ACCGCCTGGAGGAGAGCTTCCTGGTGGAGGAGGACAAGAAGCACGAGCGCCACCCCATCTTCGGCAACAT
CGTGGACGAGGTGGCCTACCACGAGAAGTACCCCACCATCTACCACCTGCGCAAGAAGCTGGTGGACAGC
ACCGACAAGGCCGACCTGCGCCTGATCTACCTGGCCCTGGCCCACATGATCAAGTTCCGCGGCCACTTCC
TGATCGAGGGCGACCTGAACCCCGACAACAGCGACGTGGACAAGCTGTTCATCCAGCTGGTGCAGACCTA
CAACCAGCTGTTCGAGGAGAACCCCATCAACGCCAGCGGCGTGGACGCCAAGGCCATCCTGAGCGCCCGC
CTGAGCAAGAGCCGCCGCCTGGAGAACCTGATCGCCCAGCTGCCCGGCGAGAAGAAGAACGGCCTGTTCG
GCAACCTGATCGCCCTGAGCCTGGGCCTGACCCCCAACTTCAAGAGCAACTTCGACCTGGCCGAGGACGC
CAAGCTGCAGCTGAGCAAGGACACCTACGACGACGACCTGGACAACCTGCTGGCCCAGATCGGCGACCAG
TACGCCGACCTGTTCCTGGCCGCCAAGAACCTGAGCGACGCCATCCTGCTGAGCGACATCCTGCGCGTGA
ACACCGAGATCACCAAGGCCCCCCTGAGCGCCAGCATGATCAAGCGCTACGACGAGCACCACCAGGACCT
GACCCTGCTGAAGGCCCTGGTGCGCCAGCAGCTGCCCGAGAAGTACAAGGAGATCTTCTTCGACCAGAGC
AAGAACGGCTACGCCGGCTACATCGACGGCGGCGCCAGCCAGGAGGAGTTCTACAAGTTCATCAAGCCCA
TCCTGGAGAAGATGGACGGCACCGAGGAGCTGCTGGTGAAGCTGAACCGCGAGGACCTGCTGCGCAAGCA
GCGCACCTTCGACAACGGCAGCATCCCCCACCAGATCCACCTGGGCGAGCTGCACGCCATCCTGCGCCGC
CAGGAGGACTTCTACCCCTTCCTGAAGGACAACCGCGAGAAGATCGAGAAGATCCTGACCTTCCGCATCC
CCTACTACGTGGGCCCCCTGGCCCGCGGCAACAGCCGCTTCGCCTGGATGACCCGCAAGAGCGAGGAGAC
CATCACCCCCTGGAACTTCGAGGAGGTGGTGGACAAGGGCGCCAGCGCCCAGAGCTTCATCGAGCGCATG
ACCAACTTCGACAAGAACCTGCCCAACGAGAAGGTGCTGCCCAAGCACAGCCTGCTGTACGAGTACTTCA
CCGTGTACAACGAGCTGACCAAGGTGAAGTACGTGACCGAGGGCATGCGCAAGCCCGCCTTCCTGAGCGG
CGAGCAGAAGAAGGCCATCGTGGACCTGCTGTTCAAGACCAACCGCAAGGTGACCGTGAAGCAGCTGAAG
GAGGACTACTTCAAGAAGATCGAGTGCTTCGACAGCGTGGAGATCAGCGGCGTGGAGGACCGCTTCAACG
CCAGCCTGGGCACCTACCACGACCTGCTGAAGATCATCAAGGACAAGGACTTCCTGGACAACGAGGAGAA
CGAGGACATCCTGGAGGACATCGTGCTGACCCTGACCCTGTTCGAGGACCGCGAGATGATCGAGGAGCGC
CTGAAGACCTACGCCCACCTGTTCGACGACAAGGTGATGAAGCAGCTGAAGCGCCGCCGCTACACCGGCT
GGGGCCGCCTGAGCCGCAAGCTTATCAACGGCATCCGCGACAAGCAGAGCGGCAAGACCATCCTGGACTT
CCTGAAGAGCGACGGCTTCGCCAACCGCAACTTCATGCAGCTGATCCACGACGACAGCCTGACCTTCAAG
GAGGACATCCAGAAGGCCCAGGTGAGCGGCCAGGGCGACAGCCTGCACGAGCACATCGCCAACCTGGCCG
GCAGCCCCGCCATCAAGAAGGGCATCCTGCAGACCGTGAAGGTGGTGGACGAGCTGGTGAAGGTGATGGG
CCGCCACAAGCCCGAGAACATCGTGATCGAGATGGCCCGCGAGAACCAGACCACCCAGAAGGGCCAGAAG
AACAGCCGCGAGCGCATGAAGCGCATCGAGGAGGGCATCAAGGAGCTGGGCAGCCAGATCCTGAAGGAGC
ACCCCGTGGAGAACACCCAGCTGCAGAACGAGAAGCTGTACCTGTACTACCTGCAGAACGGCCGCGACAT
GTACGTGGACCAGGAGCTGGACATCAACCGCCTGAGCGACTACGACGTGGACCACATCGTGCCCCAGAGC
TTCCTGAAGGACGACAGCATCGACAACAAGGTGCTGACCCGCAGCGACAAGAACCGCGGCAAGAGCGACA
ACGTGCCCAGCGAGGAGGTGGTGAAGAAGATGAAGAACTACTGGCGCCAGCTGCTGAACGCCAAGCTGAT
CACCCAGCGCAAGTTCGACAACCTGACCAAGGCCGAGCGCGGCGGCCTGAGCGAGCTGGACAAGGCCGGC
TTCATCAAGCGCCAGCTGGTGGAGACCCGCCAGATCACCAAGCACGTGGCCCAGATCCTGGACAGCCGCA
TGAACACCAAGTACGACGAGAACGACAAGCTGATCCGCGAGGTGAAGGTGATCACCCTGAAGAGCAAGCT
GGTGAGCGACTTCCGCAAGGACTTCCAGTTCTACAAGGTGCGCGAGATCAACAACTACCACCACGCCCAC
GACGCCTACCTGAACGCCGTGGTGGGCACCGCCCTGATCAAGAAGTACCCCAAGCTGGAGAGCGAGTTCG
TGTACGGCGACTACAAGGTGTACGACGTGCGCAAGATGATCGCCAAGAGCGAGCAGGAGATCGGCAAGGC
CACCGCCAAGTACTTCTTCTACAGCAACATCATGAACTTCTTCAAGACCGAGATCACCCTGGCCAACGGC
GAGATCCGCAAGCGCCCCCTGATCGAGACCAACGGCGAGACCGGCGAGATCGTGTGGGACAAGGGCCGCG
ACTTCGCCACCGTGCGCAAGGTGCTGAGCATGCCCCAGGTGAACATCGTGAAGAAGACCGAGGTGCAGAC
CGGCGGCTTCAGCAAGGAGAGCATCCTGCCCAAGCGCAACAGCGACAAGCTGATCGCCCGCAAGAAGGAC
TGGGACCCCAAGAAGTACGGCGGCTTCGACAGCCCCACCGTGGCCTACAGCGTGCTGGTGGTGGCCAAGG
TGGAGAAGGGCAAGAGCAAGAAGCTGAAGAGCGTGAAGGAGCTGCTGGGCATCACCATCATGGAGCGCAG
CAGCTTCGAGAAGAACCCCATCGACTTCCTGGAGGCCAAGGGCTACAAGGAGGTGAAGAAGGACCTGATC
ATCAAGCTGCCCAAGTACAGCCTGTTCGAGCTGGAGAACGGCCGCAAGCGCATGCTGGCCAGCGCCGGCG
AGCTGCAGAAGGGCAACGAGCTGGCCCTGCCCAGCAAGTACGTGAACTTCCTGTACCTGGCCAGCCACTA
CGAGAAGCTGAAGGGCAGCCCCGAGGACAACGAGCAGAAGCAGCTGTTCGTGGAGCAGCACAAGCACTAC
CTGGACGAGATCATCGAGCAGATCAGCGAGTTCAGCAAGCGCGTGATCCTGGCCGACGCCAACCTGGACA
AGGTGCTGAGCGCCTACAACAAGCACCGCGACAAGCCCATCCGCGAGCAGGCCGAGAACATCATCCACCT
GTTCACCCTGACCAACCTGGGCGCCCCCGCCGCCTTCAAGTACTTCGACACCACCATCGACCGCAAGCGC
TACACCAGCACCAAGGAGGTGCTGGACGCCACCCTGATCCACCAGAGCATCACCGGTCTGTACGAGACCC
GCATCGACCTGAGCCAGCTGGGCGGCGACGGCGGCTCCGGACCTCCAAAGAAAAAGAGAAAAGTATACCC
CTACGACGTGCCCGACTACGCCTAATAACTCGAGCTGTGGAATGTGTGTCAGTTAGGGTGTGGAAAGTCC
CCAGGCTCCCCAGCAGGCAGAAGTATGCAAAGCATGCATCTCAATTAGTCAGCAACCAGGTGTGGAAAGT
CCCCAGGCTCCCCAGCAGGCAGAAGTATGCAAAGCATGCATCTCAATTAGTCAGCAACCATAGTCCCGCC
CCTAACTCCGCCCATCCCGCCCCTAACTCCGCCCAGTTCCGCCCATTCTCCGCCCCATGGCTGACTAATT
TTTTTTATTTATGCAGAGGCCGAGGCCGCCTCTGCCTCTGAGCTATTCCAGAAGTAGTGAGGAGGCTTTT
TTGGAGGCCTAGGCTTTTGCAAAAAGCTCCCGGGAGCTTGTATATCCATTTTCGGATCTGATCGGCGCGC
CATACCGGTCGCCACCATGGTGAGCAAGGGCGAGGAGGATAACATGGCCATCATCAAGGAGTTCATGCGC
TTCAAGGTGCACATGGAGGGCTCCGTGAACGGCCACGAGTTCGAGATCGAGGGCGAGGGCGAGGGCCGCC
CCTACGAGGGCACCCAGACCGCCAAGCTGAAGGTGACCAAGGGTGGCCCCCTGCCCTTCGCCTGGGACAT
CCTGTCCCCTCAGTTCATGTACGGCTCCAAGGCCTACGTGAAGCACCCCGCCGACATCCCCGACTACTTG
AAGCTGTCCTTCCCCGAGGGCTTCAAGTGGGAGCGCGTGATGAACTTCGAGGACGGCGGCGTGGTGACCG
TGACCCAGGACTCCTCCCTGCAGGACGGCGAGTTCATCTACAAGGTGAAGCTGCGCGGCACCAACTTCCC
CTCCGACGGCCCCGTAATGCAGAAGAAGACCATGGGCTGGGAGGCCTCCTCCGAGCGGATGTACCCCGAG
GACGGCGCCCTGAAGGGCGAGATCAAGCAGAGGCTGAAGCTGAAGGACGGCGGCCACTACGACGCTGAGG
TCAAGACCACCTACAAGGCCAAGAAGCCCGTGCAGCTGCCCGGCGCCTACAACGTCAACATCAAGTTGGA
CATCACCTCCCACAACGAGGACTACACCATCGTGGAACAGTACGAACGCGCCGAGGGCCGCCACTCCACC
GGCGGCATGGACGAGCTGTACAAGTAGCGGCCGCGATCCCGCCCCTCTCCCTCCCCCCCCCCTAACGTTA
CTGGCCGAAGCCGCTTGGAATAAGGCCGGTGTGCGTTTGTCTATATGTTATTTTCCACCATATTGCCGTC
TTTTGGCAATGTGAGGGCCCGGAAACCTGGCCCTGTCTTCTTGACGAGCATTCCTAGGGGTCTTTCCCCT
CTCGCCAAAGGAATGCAAGGTCTGTTGAATGTCGTGAAGGAAGCAGTTCCTCTGGAAGCTTCTTGAAGAC
AAACAACGTCTGTAGCGACCCTTTGCAGGCAGCGGAACCCCCCACCTGGCGACAGGTGCCTCTGCGGCCA
AAAGCCACGTGTATAAGATACACCTGCAAAGGCGGCACAACCCCAGTGCCACGTTGTGAGTTGGATAGTT
GTGGAAAGAGTCAAATGGCTCACCTCAAGCGTATTCAACAAGGGGCTGAAGGATGCCCAGAAGGTACCCC
ATTGTATGGGATCTGATCTGGGGCCTCGGTGCACATGCTTTACATGTGTTTAGTCGAGGTTAAAAAAACG
TCTAGGCCCCCCGAACCACGGGGACGTGGTTTTCCTTTGAAAAACACGATGATAAGCTTGCCACAACCCG
CGATAATTCCTGCAGCCAATATGGGATCGGCCATTGAACAAGATGGATTGCACGCAGGTTCTCCGGCCGC
TTGGGTGGAGAGGCTATTCGGCTATGACTGGGCACAACAGACAATCGGCTGCTCTGATGCCGCCGTGTTC
CGGCTGTCAGCGCAGGGGCGCCCGGTTCTTTTTGTCAAGACCGACCTGTCCGGTGCCCTGAATGAACTGC
AGGACGAGGCAGCGCGGCTATCGTGGCTGGCCACGACGGGCGTTCCTTGCGCAGCAGTGCTCGACGTTGT
CACTGAAGCGGGAAGGGACTGGCTGCTATTGGGCGAAGTGCCGGGGCAGGATCTCCTGTCATCTCACCTT
GCTCCTGCCGAGAAAGTATCCATCATGGCTGATGCAATGCGGCGGCTGCATACGCTTGATCCGGCTACCT
GCCCATTCGACCACCAAGCGAAACATCGCATCGAGCGAGCACGTACTCGGATGGAAGCCGGTCTTGTCGA
TCAGGATGATCTGGACGAAGAGCATCAGGGGCTCGCGCCAGCCGAACTGTTCGCCAGGCTCAAGGCGCGT
ATGCCCGACGGCGATGATCTCGTCGTGACTCATGGCGATGCCTGCTTGCCGAATATCATGGTGGAAAATG
GCCGCTTTTCTGGATTCATCGACTGTGGCCGGCTGGGTGTGGCGGACCGCTATCAGGACATAGCGTTGGC
TACCCGTGATATTGCTGAAGAGCTTGGCGGCGAATGGGCTGACCGCTTCCTCGTGCTTTACGGTATCGCC
GCTCCCGATTCGCAGCGCATCGCCTTCTATCGCCTTCTTGACGAGTTCTTCTGAACGCGGTGCTACGAGA
TTTCGATTCCACCGCCGCCTTCTATGAAAGGTTGGGCTTCGGAATCGTTTTCCGGGACGCCGGCTGGATG
ATCCTCCAGCGCGGGGATCTCATGCTGGAGTTCTTCGCCCACCCCAACTTGTTTATTGCAGCTTATAATG
GTTACAAATAAAGCAATAGCATCACAAATTTCACAAATAAAGCATTTTTTTCACTGCATTCTAGTTGTGG
TTTGTCCAAACTCATCAATGTATCTTATCATGTCTGTATACCGTCGACCTCTAGCTAGAGCTTGGCGTAA
TCATGGTCATAGCTGTTTCCTGTGTGAAATTGTTATCCGCTCACAATTCCACACAACATACGAGCCGGAA
GCATAAAGGTAAGCCTGAATATTGAAAAAGGAAGAGTATGAGTATTCAACATTTCCGTGTCGCCCTTATT
CCCTTTTTTGCGGCATTTTGCCTTCCTGTTTTTGCTCACCCAGAAACGCTGGTGAAAGTAAAAGATGCTG
AAGATCAGTTGGGTGCACGAGTGGGTTACATCGAACTGGATCTCAACAGCGGTAAGATCCTTGAGAGTTT
TCGCCCCGAAGAACGTTTTCCAATGATGAGCACTTTTAAAGTTCTGCTATGTGGCGCGGTATTATCCCGT
ATTGACGCCGGGCAAGAGCAACTCGGTCGCCGCATACACTATTCTCAGAATGACTTGGTTGAGTACTCAC
CAGTCACAGAAAAGCATCTTACGGATGGCATGACAGTAAGAGAATTATGCAGTGCTGCCATAACCATGAG
TGATAACACTGCGGCCAACTTACTTCTGACAACGATCGGAGGACCGAAGGAGCTAACCGCTTTTTTGCAC
AACATGGGGGATCATGTAACTCGCCTTGATCGTTGGGAACCGGAGCTGAATGAAGCCATACCAAACGACG
AGCGTGACACCACGATGCCTGTAGCAATGGCAACAACGTTGCGCAAACTATTAACTGGCGAACTACTTAC
TCTAGCTTCCCGGCAACAATTAATAGACTGGATGGAGGCGGATAAAGTTGCAGGACCACTTCTGCGCTCG
GCCCTTCCGGCTGGCTGGTTTATTGCTGATAAATCTGGAGCCGGTGAGCGTGGGTCTCGCGGTATCATTG
CAGCACTGGGGCCAGATGGTAAGCCCTCCCGTATCGTAGTTATCTACACGACGGGGAGTCAGGCAACTAT
GGATGAACGAAATAGACAGATCGCTGAGATAGGTGCCTCACTGATTAAGCATTGGTAACTGTCAGACCAA
GTTTACTCATATATACTTTAGATTGATTTAAAACTTCATTTTTAATTTAAAAGGATCTAGGTGAAGATCC
TTTTTGATAATCTCATGACCAAAATCCCTTAACGTGAGTTTTCGTTCCACTGAGCGTCAGACCCCGTAGA
AAAGATCAAAGGATCTTCTTGAGATCCTTTTTTTCTGCGCGTAATCTGCTGCTTGCAAACAAAAAAACCA
CCGCTACCAGCGGTGGTTTTTTTGCCGGATCAAGAGCTACCAACTCTTTTTCCGAAGGTAACTGGCTTCA
GCAGAGCGCAGATACCAAATACTGTTCTTCTAGTGTAGCCGTAGTTAGGCCACCACTTCAAGAACTCTGT
AGCACCGCCTACATACCTCGCTCTGCTAATCCTGTTACCAGTGGCTGCTGCCAGTGGCGATAAGTCGTGT
CTTACCGGGTTGGACTCAAGACGATAGTTACCGGATAAGGCGCAGCGGTCGGGCTGAACGGGGGGTTCGT
GCACACAGCCCAGCTTGGAGCGAACGACCTACACCGAACTGAGATACCTACAGCGTGAGCTATGAGAAAG
CGCCACGCTTCCCGAAGGGAGAAAGGCGGACAGGTATCCGGTAAGCGGCAGGGTCGGAACAGGAGAGCGC
ACGAGGGAGCTTCCAGGGGGAAACGCCTGGTATCTTTATAGTCCTGTCGGGTTTCGCCACCTCTGACTTG
AGCGTCGATTTTTGTGATGCTCGTCAGGGGGGCGGAGCCTATGGAAAAACGCCAGCAACGCGGCCTTTTT
ACGGTTCCTG
Features (pLannotate 1.2.2; 26 found; start..end, strand, type, name):
     15..148     +  rep_origin     RSF ori (fragment): Plasmids containing the RSF 1030 origin of replication can be propagated in E. coli cells that contain additional plasmids with compatible origins.
    150..242     +  CDS            lacI (fragment): lac repressor; lacI; The lac repressor binds to the lac operator to inhibit transcription in E. coli. This inhibition can be relieved by adding lactose or isopropyl-β-D-thiogalactopyranoside (IPTG).
    255..276     +  protein_bind   CAP binding site: CAP binding activates transcription in the presence of cAMP. E. coli catabolite activator protein
    291..321     +  promoter       lac promoter: promoter for the E. coli lac operon
    329..345     +  protein_bind   lac operator: The lac repressor binds to the lac operator to inhibit transcription in E. coli. This inhibition can be relieved by adding lactose or isopropyl-β-D-thiogalactopyranoside (IPTG). lac repressor encoded by lacI
    389..407     +  promoter       SP6 promoter: promoter for bacteriophage SP6 RNA polymerase
    419..437     +  promoter       T7 promoter: promoter for bacteriophage T7 RNA polymerase
    568..808     +  promoter       U6 promoter: RNA polymerase III promoter for human U6 snRNA
    816..836     -  CDS            VN155(I152L) (fragment): improved N-terminal fragment of mVenus for use in bimolecular fluorescence complementation (BiFC) (Kodama and Hu, 2010)
    837..912     +  misc_RNA       gRNA scaffold: guide RNA scaffold for the Streptococcus pyogenes CRISPR/Cas9 system
   1000..1379    +  enhancer       CMV enhancer: human cytomegalovirus immediate early enhancer
   1380..1583    +  promoter       CMV promoter: human cytomegalovirus (CMV) immediate early promoter
   1579..1612    +  LTR            5' LTR (truncated) (fragment): truncated 5' long terminal repeat (LTR) from HIV-1
   1628..1646    +  promoter       T7 promoter: promoter for bacteriophage T7 RNA polymerase
   1666..5769    +  CDS            cas9: CAS9_STRP1 - Also known as csn1 From Streptococcus pyogenes serotype M1.
   5854..6183    +  promoter       SV40 promoter: SV40 enhancer and early promoter
   6247..6957    +  CDS            mCherry: monomeric derivative of DsRed fluorescent protein (Shaner et al., 2004) mammalian codon-optimized
   6972..7558    +  misc_feature   IRES2: internal ribosome entry site (IRES) of the encephalomyocarditis virus (EMCV)
   7581..8384    +  CDS            NeoR/KanR: aminoglycoside phosphotransferase from Tn5; aph(3')-II (or nptII); confers resistance to neomycin, kanamycin, and G418 (Geneticin®)
   8396..8521    +  CDS            ble (fragment): BLE_KLEPN - Experimental evidence at protein level: Swiss-Prot protein existence level 1. Binding protein with a strong affinity to the bleomycin family of antibiotics. Binds to CL990; an antimitotic-antibiotic compound. From Klebsiella pneumoniae.
   8516..8637    +  polyA_signal   SV40 poly(A) signal: SV40 polyadenylation signal
   8710..8726    -  protein_bind   lac operator: The lac repressor binds to the lac operator to inhibit transcription in E. coli. This inhibition can be relieved by adding lactose or isopropyl-β-D-thiogalactopyranoside (IPTG). lac repressor encoded by lacI
   8734..8758    -  promoter       lac promoter (fragment): promoter for the E. coli lac operon
   8768..8787    +  promoter       AmpR promoter (fragment): bla
   8788..9648    +  CDS            AmpR: β-lactamase; bla; confers resistance to ampicillin, carbenicillin, and related antibiotics
   9819..10407   +  rep_origin     ori: high-copy-number ColE1/pMB1/pBR322/pUC origin of replication
