[The description below was written by a language model from this plasmid's Addgene catalogue record and pLannotate feature annotations shown in this document.]
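Description:
pCRISPR_eGFP_369 is an all-in-one CRISPR/Cas9 plasmid for mammalian cells, built to knock out an eGFP reporter gene. It derives from the All_in_one_CRISPR/Cas9_LacZ backbone, in which a LacZ-alpha stuffer was replaced by the guide sequence through BsmBI cloning that destroyed both sites. The plasmid is propagated in E. coli at high copy from a ColE1/pUC-type origin under ampicillin selection (AmpR, β-lactamase). The catalogue lists a total size of about 10.4 kb, consistent with the 10,440 nt sequenced record.

Three expression units sit on the one plasmid. A human U6 RNA polymerase III promoter drives a guide RNA made of a 21-nt spacer directed at positions 349–369 of eGFP, joined to the Streptococcus pyogenes gRNA scaffold. The annotation software labels this spacer as a short reverse-strand mVenus fragment, which simply reflects its homology to GFP-family coding sequence. Downstream, the CMV enhancer and promoter drive S. pyogenes Cas9. A separate SV40 promoter then drives a bicistronic mCherry–IRES2–NeoR/KanR cassette ending in an SV40 polyadenylation signal, so transfected cells can be identified by red fluorescence and enriched with G418. Although the catalogue lists mCherry under tag/fusion, the feature table shows it as a separately transcribed marker rather than a fusion to Cas9. The remaining annotations (lac promoter/operator pieces, SP6 and T7 promoters, and short RSF ori, lacI, LTR and ble fragments) appear to be backbone remnants.

The associated work describes an automated microfluidic gene-editing platform. In that setting, loss of green fluorescence in eGFP-expressing cells, alongside the mCherry transfection marker, would give a simple readout of editing, though the record states only the knockout purpose.
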