Addgene plasmid #111823: pCRISPR_eGFP_369
Purpose: Knockout eGFP
Depositing lab: Steve Shih. Publication: An automated microfluidic gene-editing platform for deciphering cancer genes. Sinha H, Quach ABV, Vo PQN, Shih SCC. Lab Chip. 2018 Jul 24;18(15):2300-2312. doi: 10.1039/c8lc00470f. PubMed 29989627.
Backbone
  Vector backbone: All_in_one_CRISPR/Cas9_LacZ
  Backbone manufacturer: Lynne Postovit (Addgene plasmid # 74293)
  Backbone size w/o insert (bp): 10694
  Total vector size (bp): 10394
  Modifications to backbone: Removal of LacZ-alpha in the cloning process
  Vector type: Mammalian Expression, Bacterial Expression, CRISPR
  Selectable markers: Neomycin (select with G418)
Growth in bacteria
  Bacterial resistance: Ampicillin, 100 μg/mL
  Growth temperature: 37°C
  Growth strain: DH5alpha
  Copy number: High Copy
Gene/Insert
  Gene/Insert name: gRNA targeting eGFP 349-369
  gRNA/shRNA sequence: TCGATGCCCTTCAGCTCGATG
  Species: H. sapiens (human), Synthetic
  Promoter: U6
  Tag / fusion protein: mCherry
  Cloning method: Restriction Enzyme; 5′ cloning site BsmBI (destroyed during cloning); 3′ cloning site BsmBI (destroyed during cloning)
  Sequencing primers: 5′ SP6 Forward: ATTTAGGTGACACTATAGA
Terms and licenses: Academic/Nonprofit Terms; Industry Terms: Not Available to Industry
How to cite: pCRISPR_eGFP_369 was a gift from Steve Shih (Addgene plasmid # 111823 ; http://n2t.net/addgene:111823 ; RRID:Addgene_111823)
